Addgene plasmid #77477: CAMK1 gRNA (BRDN0001145295)
Purpose: 3rd generation lentiviral gRNA plasmid targeting human CAMK1
Depositing lab: John Doench & David Root. Depositing organization: Broad Institute. Publication: Optimized sgRNA design to maximize activity and minimize off-target effects of CRISPR-Cas9. Doench JG, Fusi N, Sullender M, Hegde M, Vaimberg EW, Donovan KF, Smith I, Tothova Z, Wilen C, Orchard R, Virgin HW, Listgarten J, Root DE. Nat Biotechnol. 2016 Jan 18. doi: 10.1038/nbt.3437. PubMed 26780180.
Backbone
  Vector backbone: lentiGuide-Puro
  Backbone manufacturer: Zhang Lab (Addgene plasmid # 52963)
  Vector type: Mammalian Expression, Lentiviral, CRISPR
  Selectable markers: Puromycin
Growth in bacteria
  Bacterial resistance: Ampicillin, 100 μg/mL
  Growth temperature: 37°C
  Growth strain: DH5alpha
  Copy number: High Copy
Gene/Insert
  Gene/Insert name: CAMK1 (alt names: CAMK1; NM_003656.4)
  gRNA/shRNA sequence: CATCCAGGGCTACAATGTTG
  Species: H. sapiens (human)
  Entrez Gene: CAMK1 (a.k.a. CAMKI)
  Promoter: hU6
  Cloning method: Unknown
  Sequencing primers: 5′ U6-F; 3′ pS2-R
Terms and licenses: Academic/Nonprofit Terms; Industry Terms: Not Available to Industry
Depositor comments: The gRNA was designed to target the following Genbank reference sequence(s): NM_003656.4. Note that this plasmid does NOT contain Cas9. It should be used in conjunction with lentiCas9-Blast (Addgene #52962) or otherwise with cell lines already expressing Cas9. Browse the full kinome gRNA library at http://www.addgene.org/pooled-library/broadgpp-human-kinome/ or visit http://www.broadinstitute.org/rnai/public/ for detailed protocols and information.
How to cite: CAMK1 gRNA (BRDN0001145295) was a gift from John Doench & David Root (Addgene plasmid # 77477 ; http://n2t.net/addgene:77477 ; RRID:Addgene_77477)
