[The description below was written by a language model from this plasmid's Addgene catalogue record and pLannotate feature annotations shown in this document.]
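Description:
CAMK1 gRNA (BRDN0001145295) is a third-generation lentiviral CRISPR guide plasmid built on the lentiGuide-Puro backbone. It expresses a single guide RNA against human CAMK1 (calcium/calmodulin-dependent protein kinase I), designed against the NM_003656.4 reference transcript. In bacteria it is maintained as a high-copy plasmid through a ColE1/pUC-type origin and selected with ampicillin via the β-lactamase gene. An f1 origin, an SV40 origin and remnants of lac, T7 and T3 cloning-vector sequence are also annotated in the 8.3 kb assembled sequence.

The lentiviral transfer cassette begins with an RSV promoter fused to a truncated HIV-1 5' LTR, which makes genomic RNA production Tat-independent. This is followed by the Ψ packaging signal with a partial gag region, the Rev response element for nuclear export of the unspliced viral RNA, and a central polypurine tract. A self-inactivating ΔU3 3' LTR and an SV40 polyadenylation signal close the cassette.

Two expression units sit between the LTRs. A human U6 RNA polymerase III promoter drives the CAMK1-specific spacer joined to the Streptococcus pyogenes Cas9 guide scaffold. An EF-1α core promoter with its intron A drives puromycin N-acetyltransferase for selection of transduced mammalian cells, and a WPRE downstream enhances transcript expression.

The plasmid does not encode Cas9, so it must be paired with a separate Cas9 vector such as lentiCas9-Blast or used in cells that already express Cas9. It belongs to a human kinome guide collection whose guides were chosen with optimized rules for high on-target activity and low off-target effects. It is suited to knockout of CAMK1 in human cells.
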