Features (pLannotate 1.2.2; 29 found; start..end, strand, type, name):
     14..80      +  CDS            small t antigen (fragment): SV40 (simian virus 40) small t antigen
    106..317     +  promoter       EF-1α core promoter: core promoter for human elongation factor EF-1α
    318..1256    +  intron         EF-1α intron A: intron upstream of the start codon of human EF-1α
   1278..1877    +  CDS            PuroR (fragment): puromycin N-acetyltransferase; pac from Streptomyces; confers resistance to puromycin
   1893..2481    +  misc_feature   WPRE: woodchuck hepatitis virus posttranscriptional regulatory element
   2532..2551    +  misc_feature   cPPT/CTS (fragment): central polypurine tract and central termination sequence of HIV-1
   2553..2786    +  LTR            3' LTR (ΔU3): self-inactivating 3' long terminal repeat (LTR) from HIV-1
   2864..2985    +  polyA_signal   SV40 poly(A) signal: SV40 polyadenylation signal
   3025..3160    +  rep_origin     SV40 ori: SV40 origin of replication
   3181..3199    -  promoter       T7 promoter: promoter for bacteriophage T7 RNA polymerase
   3207..3362    +  CDS            lacZα (fragment): LacZα fragment of β-galactosidase; lacZ fragment
   3367..3795    +  rep_origin     f1 ori (sequence partly withheld): f1 bacteriophage origin of replication; arrow indicates direction of (+) strand synthesis
   3848..3952    +  promoter       AmpR promoter: bla
   3953..4813    +  CDS            AmpR: β-lactamase; bla; confers resistance to ampicillin, carbenicillin, and related antibiotics
   4984..5572    +  rep_origin     ori: high-copy-number ColE1/pMB1/pBR322/pUC origin of replication
   5755..5847    +  CDS            lacI (fragment): lac repressor; lacI; The lac repressor binds to the lac operator to inhibit transcription in E. coli. This inhibition can be relieved by adding lactose or isopropyl-β-D-thiogalactopyranoside (IPTG).
   5860..5881    +  protein_bind   CAP binding site: CAP binding activates transcription in the presence of cAMP. E. coli catabolite activator protein
   5896..5926    +  promoter       lac promoter: promoter for the E. coli lac operon
   5934..5950    +  protein_bind   lac operator: The lac repressor binds to the lac operator to inhibit transcription in E. coli. This inhibition can be relieved by adding lactose or isopropyl-β-D-thiogalactopyranoside (IPTG). lac repressor encoded by lacI
   5995..6013    +  promoter       T3 promoter: promoter for bacteriophage T3 RNA polymerase
   6041..6267    +  promoter       RSV promoter: Rous sarcoma virus enhancer/promoter
   6268..6448    +  LTR            5' LTR (truncated): truncated 5' long terminal repeat (LTR) from HIV-1
   6495..6620    +  misc_feature   HIV-1 Ψ: packaging signal of human immunodeficiency virus type 1
   6604..6967    +  CDS            HIV-1 gag (fragment): gag protein from human immunodeficiency virus 1; gag
   7113..7346    +  misc_feature   RRE: The Rev response element (RRE) of HIV-1 allows for Rev-dependent mRNA export from the nucleus to the cytoplasm.
   7723..7749    +  CDS            Rev (fragment): human immunodeficiency virus 1 (HIV-1) Rev protein; rev; enhances nuclear export of unspliced and incompletely spliced viral mRNAs
   7753..7993    +  promoter       U6 promoter: RNA polymerase III promoter for human U6 snRNA
   8023..8098    +  misc_RNA       gRNA scaffold: guide RNA scaffold for the Streptococcus pyogenes CRISPR/Cas9 system
   8154..8271    +  misc_feature   cPPT/CTS: central polypurine tract and central termination sequence of HIV-1
>Addgene plasmid #77477 | CAMK1 gRNA (BRDN0001145295) | addgene full sequence | sequence record 187838 | Addgene Assembled Sequence
CCCGGGTGCAAAGATGGATAAAGTTTTAAACAGAGAGGAATCTTTGCAGCTAATGGACCTTCTAGGTCTT
GAAAGGAGTGGGAATTGGCTCCGGTGCCCGTCAGTGGGCAGAGCGCACATCGCCCACAGTCCCCGAGAAG
TTGGGGGGAGGGGTCGGCAATTGATCCGGTGCCTAGAGAAGGTGGCGCGGGGTAAACTGGGAAAGTGATG
TCGTGTACTGGCTCCGCCTTTTTCCCGAGGGTGGGGGAGAACCGTATATAAGTGCAGTAGTCGCCGTGAA
CGTTCTTTTTCGCAACGGGTTTGCCGCCAGAACACAGGTAAGTGCCGTGTGTGGTTCCCGCGGGCCTGGC
CTCTTTACGGGTTATGGCCCTTGCGTGCCTTGAATTACTTCCACCTGGCTGCAGTACGTGATTCTTGATC
CCGAGCTTCGGGTTGGAAGTGGGTGGGAGAGTTCGAGGCCTTGCGCTTAAGGAGCCCCTTCGCCTCGTGC
TTGAGTTGAGGCCTGGCCTGGGCGCTGGGGCCGCCGCGTGCGAATCTGGTGGCACCTTCGCGCCTGTCTC
GCTGCTTTCGATAAGTCTCTAGCCATTTAAAATTTTTGATGACCTGCTGCGACGCTTTTTTTCTGGCAAG
ATAGTCTTGTAAATGCGGGCCAAGATCTGCACACTGGTATTTCGGTTTTTGGGGCCGCGGGCGGCGACGG
GGCCCGTGCGTCCCAGCGCACATGTTCGGCGAGGCGGGGCCTGCGAGCGCGGCCACCGAGAATCGGACGG
GGGTAGTCTCAAGCTGGCCGGCCTGCTCTGGTGCCTGGCCTCGCGCCGCCGTGTATCGCCCCGCCCTGGG
CGGCAAGGCTGGCCCGGTCGGCACCAGTTGCGTGAGCGGAAAGATGGCCGCTTCCCGGCCCTGCTGCAGG
GAGCTCAAAATGGAGGACGCGGCGCTCGGGAGAGCGGGCGGGTGAGTCACCCACACAAAGGAAAAGGGCC
TTTCCGTCCTCAGCCGTCGCTTCATGTGACTCCACGGAGTACCGGGCGCCGTCCAGGCACCTCGATTAGT
TCTCGAGCTTTTGGAGTACGTCGTCTTTAGGTTGGGGGGAGGGGTTTTATGCGATGGAGTTTCCCCACAC
TGAGTGGGTGGAGACTGAAGTTAGGCCAGCTTGGCACTTGATGTAATTCTCCTTGGAATTTGCCCTTTTT
GAGTTTGGATCTTGGTTCATTCTCAAGCCTCAGACAGTGGTTCAAAGTTTTTTTCTTCCATTTCAGGTGT
CGTGACGTACGGCCACCATGACCGAGTACAAGCCCACGGTGCGCCTCGCCACCCGCGACGACGTCCCCAG
GGCCGTACGCACCCTCGCCGCCGCGTTCGCCGACTACCCCGCCACGCGCCACACCGTCGATCCGGACCGC
CACATCGAGCGGGTCACCGAGCTGCAAGAACTCTTCCTCACGCGCGTCGGGCTCGACATCGGCAAGGTGT
GGGTCGCGGACGACGGCGCCGCCGTGGCGGTCTGGACCACGCCGGAGAGCGTCGAAGCGGGGGCGGTGTT
CGCCGAGATCGGCCCGCGCATGGCCGAGTTGAGCGGTTCCCGGCTGGCCGCGCAGCAACAGATGGAAGGC
CTCCTGGCGCCGCACCGGCCCAAGGAGCCCGCGTGGTTCCTGGCCACCGTCGGAGTCTCGCCCGACCACC
AGGGCAAGGGTCTGGGCAGCGCCGTCGTGCTCCCCGGAGTGGAGGCGGCCGAGCGCGCCGGGGTGCCCGC
CTTCCTGGAGACCTCCGCGCCCCGCAACCTCCCCTTCTACGAGCGGCTCGGCTTCACCGTCACCGCCGAC
GTCGAGGTGCCCGAAGGACCGCGCACCTGGTGCATGACCCGCAAGCCCGGTGCCTGAACGCGTTAAGTCG
ACAATCAACCTCTGGATTACAAAATTTGTGAAAGATTGACTGGTATTCTTAACTATGTTGCTCCTTTTAC
GCTATGTGGATACGCTGCTTTAATGCCTTTGTATCATGCTATTGCTTCCCGTATGGCTTTCATTTTCTCC
TCCTTGTATAAATCCTGGTTGCTGTCTCTTTATGAGGAGTTGTGGCCCGTTGTCAGGCAACGTGGCGTGG
TGTGCACTGTGTTTGCTGACGCAACCCCCACTGGTTGGGGCATTGCCACCACCTGTCAGCTCCTTTCCGG
GACTTTCGCTTTCCCCCTCCCTATTGCCACGGCGGAACTCATCGCCGCCTGCCTTGCCCGCTGCTGGACA
GGGGCTCGGCTGTTGGGCACTGACAATTCCGTGGTGTTGTCGGGGAAATCATCGTCCTTTCCTTGGCTGC
TCGCCTGTGTTGCCACCTGGATTCTGCGCGGGACGTCCTTCTGCTACGTCCCTTCGGCCCTCAATCCAGC
GGACCTTCCTTCCCGCGGCCTGCTGCCGGCTCTGCGGCCTCTTCCGCGTCTTCGCCTTCGCCCTCAGACG
AGTCGGATCTCCCTTTGGGCCGCCTCCCCGCGTCGACTTTAAGACCAATGACTTACAAGGCAGCTGTAGA
TCTTAGCCACTTTTTAAAAGAAAAGGGGGGACTGGAAGGGCTAATTCACTCCCAACGAAGACAAGATCTG
CTTTTTGCTTGTACTGGGTCTCTCTGGTTAGACCAGATCTGAGCCTGGGAGCTCTCTGGCTAACTAGGGA
ACCCACTGCTTAAGCCTCAATAAAGCTTGCCTTGAGTGCTTCAAGTAGTGTGTGCCCGTCTGTTGTGTGA
CTCTGGTAACTAGAGATCCCTCAGACCCTTTTAGTCAGTGTGGAAAATCTCTAGCAGTACGTATAGTAGT
TCATGTCATCTTATTATTCAGTATTTATAACTTGCAAAGAAATGAATATCAGAGAGTGAGAGGAACTTGT
TTATTGCAGCTTATAATGGTTACAAATAAAGCAATAGCATCACAAATTTCACAAATAAAGCATTTTTTTC
ACTGCATTCTAGTTGTGGTTTGTCCAAACTCATCAATGTATCTTATCATGTCTGGCTCTAGCTATCCCGC
CCCTAACTCCGCCCATCCCGCCCCTAACTCCGCCCAGTTCCGCCCATTCTCCGCCCCATGGCTGACTAAT
TTTTTTTATTTATGCAGAGGCCGAGGCCGCCTCGGCCTCTGAGCTATTCCAGAAGTAGTGAGGAGGCTTT
TTTGGAGGCCTAGGGACGTACCCAATTCGCCCTATAGTGAGTCGTATTACGCGCGCTCACTGGCCGTCGT
TTTACAACGTCGTGACTGGGAAAACCCTGGCGTTACCCAACTTAATCGCCTTGCAGCACATCCCCCTTTC
GCCAGCTGGCGTAATAGCGAAGAGGCCCGCACCGATCGCCCTTCCCAACAGTTGCGCAGCCTGAATGGCG
AATGGG
[124 nt withheld, positions 3367-3490]
C
[91 nt withheld, positions 3492-3582]
A
[49 nt withheld, positions 3584-3632]
CCTTTGACGTTGGAGTCCACGTTCTTT
[37 nt withheld, positions 3660-3696]
ACCCTATCTCGGTCTATTCTTTTGATTTATAAGGGATTTTGCCGATTTCGGCCTATTGGTTAAAAAATGA
GCTGATTTAACAAAAATTTAACGCGAATTTTAACAAAATATTAACGCTTACAATTTAGGTGGCACTTTTC
GGGGAAATGTGCGCGGAACCCCTATTTGTTTATTTTTCTAAATACATTCAAATATGTATCCGCTCATGAG
ACAATAACCCTGATAAATGCTTCAATAATATTGAAAAAGGAAGAGTATGAGTATTCAACATTTCCGTGTC
GCCCTTATTCCCTTTTTTGCGGCATTTTGCCTTCCTGTTTTTGCTCACCCAGAAACGCTGGTGAAAGTAA
AAGATGCTGAAGATCAGTTGGGTGCACGAGTGGGTTACATCGAACTGGATCTCAACAGCGGTAAGATCCT
TGAGAGTTTTCGCCCCGAAGAACGTTTTCCAATGATGAGCACTTTTAAAGTTCTGCTATGTGGCGCGGTA
TTATCCCGTATTGACGCCGGGCAAGAGCAACTCGGTCGCCGCATACACTATTCTCAGAATGACTTGGTTG
AGTACTCACCAGTCACAGAAAAGCATCTTACGGATGGCATGACAGTAAGAGAATTATGCAGTGCTGCCAT
AACCATGAGTGATAACACTGCGGCCAACTTACTTCTGACAACGATCGGAGGACCGAAGGAGCTAACCGCT
TTTTTGCACAACATGGGGGATCATGTAACTCGCCTTGATCGTTGGGAACCGGAGCTGAATGAAGCCATAC
CAAACGACGAGCGTGACACCACGATGCCTGTAGCAATGGCAACAACGTTGCGCAAACTATTAACTGGCGA
ACTACTTACTCTAGCTTCCCGGCAACAATTAATAGACTGGATGGAGGCGGATAAAGTTGCAGGACCACTT
CTGCGCTCGGCCCTTCCGGCTGGCTGGTTTATTGCTGATAAATCTGGAGCCGGTGAGCGTGGGTCTCGCG
GTATCATTGCAGCACTGGGGCCAGATGGTAAGCCCTCCCGTATCGTAGTTATCTACACGACGGGGAGTCA
GGCAACTATGGATGAACGAAATAGACAGATCGCTGAGATAGGTGCCTCACTGATTAAGCATTGGTAACTG
TCAGACCAAGTTTACTCATATATACTTTAGATTGATTTAAAACTTCATTTTTAATTTAAAAGGATCTAGG
TGAAGATCCTTTTTGATAATCTCATGACCAAAATCCCTTAACGTGAGTTTTCGTTCCACTGAGCGTCAGA
CCCCGTAGAAAAGATCAAAGGATCTTCTTGAGATCCTTTTTTTCTGCGCGTAATCTGCTGCTTGCAAACA
AAAAAACCACCGCTACCAGCGGTGGTTTGTTTGCCGGATCAAGAGCTACCAACTCTTTTTCCGAAGGTAA
CTGGCTTCAGCAGAGCGCAGATACCAAATACTGTTCTTCTAGTGTAGCCGTAGTTAGGCCACCACTTCAA
GAACTCTGTAGCACCGCCTACATACCTCGCTCTGCTAATCCTGTTACCAGTGGCTGCTGCCAGTGGCGAT
AAGTCGTGTCTTACCGGGTTGGACTCAAGACGATAGTTACCGGATAAGGCGCAGCGGTCGGGCTGAACGG
GGGGTTCGTGCACACAGCCCAGCTTGGAGCGAACGACCTACACCGAACTGAGATACCTACAGCGTGAGCT
ATGAGAAAGCGCCACGCTTCCCGAAGGGAGAAAGGCGGACAGGTATCCGGTAAGCGGCAGGGTCGGAACA
GGAGAGCGCACGAGGGAGCTTCCAGGGGGAAACGCCTGGTATCTTTATAGTCCTGTCGGGTTTCGCCACC
TCTGACTTGAGCGTCGATTTTTGTGATGCTCGTCAGGGGGGCGGAGCCTATGGAAAAACGCCAGCAACGC
GGCCTTTTTACGGTTCCTGGCCTTTTGCTGGCCTTTTGCTCACATGTTCTTTCCTGCGTTATCCCCTGAT
TCTGTGGATAACCGTATTACCGCCTTTGAGTGAGCTGATACCGCTCGCCGCAGCCGAACGACCGAGCGCA
GCGAGTCAGTGAGCGAGGAAGCGGAAGAGCGCCCAATACGCAAACCGCCTCTCCCCGCGCGTTGGCCGAT
TCATTAATGCAGCTGGCACGACAGGTTTCCCGACTGGAAAGCGGGCAGTGAGCGCAACGCAATTAATGTG
AGTTAGCTCACTCATTAGGCACCCCAGGCTTTACACTTTATGCTTCCGGCTCGTATGTTGTGTGGAATTG
TGAGCGGATAACAATTTCACACAGGAAACAGCTATGACCATGATTACGCCAAGCGCGCAATTAACCCTCA
CTAAAGGGAACAAAAGCTGGAGCTGCAAGCTTAATGTAGTCTTATGCAATACTCTTGTAGTCTTGCAACA
TGGTAACGATGAGTTAGCAACATGCCTTACAAGGAGAGAAAAAGCACCGTGCATGCCGATTGGTGGAAGT
AAGGTGGTACGATCGTGCCTTATTAGGAAGGCAACAGACGGGTCTGACATGGATTGGACGAACCACTGAA
TTGCCGCATTGCAGAGATATTGTATTTAAGTGCCTAGCTCGATACATAAACGGGTCTCTCTGGTTAGACC
AGATCTGAGCCTGGGAGCTCTCTGGCTAACTAGGGAACCCACTGCTTAAGCCTCAATAAAGCTTGCCTTG
AGTGCTTCAAGTAGTGTGTGCCCGTCTGTTGTGTGACTCTGGTAACTAGAGATCCCTCAGACCCTTTTAG
TCAGTGTGGAAAATCTCTAGCAGTGGCGCCCGAACAGGGACTTGAAAGCGAAAGGGAAACCAGAGGAGCT
CTCTCGACGCAGGACTCGGCTTGCTGAAGCGCGCACGGCAAGAGGCGAGGGGCGGCGACTGGTGAGTACG
CCAAAAATTTTGACTAGCGGAGGCTAGAAGGAGAGAGATGGGTGCGAGAGCGTCAGTATTAAGCGGGGGA
GAATTAGATCGCGATGGGAAAAAATTCGGTTAAGGCCAGGGGGAAAGAAAAAATATAAATTAAAACATAT
AGTATGGGCAAGCAGGGAGCTAGAACGATTCGCAGTTAATCCTGGCCTGTTAGAAACATCAGAAGGCTGT
AGACAAATACTGGGACAGCTACAACCATCCCTTCAGACAGGATCAGAAGAACTTAGATCATTATATAATA
CAGTAGCAACCCTCTATTGTGTGCATCAAAGGATAGAGATAAAAGACACCAAGGAAGCTTTAGACAAGAT
AGAGGAAGAGCAAAACAAAAGTAAGACCACCGCACAGCAAGCGGCCGCTGATCTTCAGACCTGGAGGAGG
AGATATGAGGGACAATTGGAGAAGTGAATTATATAAATATAAAGTAGTAAAAATTGAACCATTAGGAGTA
GCACCCACCAAGGCAAAGAGAAGAGTGGTGCAGAGAGAAAAAAGAGCAGTGGGAATAGGAGCTTTGTTCC
TTGGGTTCTTGGGAGCAGCAGGAAGCACTATGGGCGCAGCGTCAATGACGCTGACGGTACAGGCCAGACA
ATTATTGTCTGGTATAGTGCAGCAGCAGAACAATTTGCTGAGGGCTATTGAGGCGCAACAGCATCTGTTG
CAACTCACAGTCTGGGGCATCAAGCAGCTCCAGGCAAGAATCCTGGCTGTGGAAAGATACCTAAAGGATC
AACAGCTCCTGGGGATTTGGGGTTGCTCTGGAAAACTCATTTGCACCACTGCTGTGCCTTGGAATGCTAG
TTGGAGTAATAAATCTCTGGAACAGATTTGGAATCACACGACCTGGATGGAGTGGGACAGAGAAATTAAC
AATTACACAAGCTTAATACACTCCTTAATTGAAGAATCGCAAAACCAGCAAGAAAAGAATGAACAAGAAT
TATTGGAATTAGATAAATGGGCAAGTTTGTGGAATTGGTTTAACATAACAAATTGGCTGTGGTATATAAA
ATTATTCATAATGATAGTAGGAGGCTTGGTAGGTTTAAGAATAGTTTTTGCTGTACTTTCTATAGTGAAT
AGAGTTAGGCAGGGATATTCACCATTATCGTTTCAGACCCACCTCCCAACCCCGAGGGGACCCAGAGAGG
GCCTATTTCCCATGATTCCTTCATATTTGCATATACGATACAAGGCTGTTAGAGAGATAATTAGAATTAA
TTTGACTGTAAACACAAAGATATTAGTACAAAATACGTGACGTAGAAAGTAATAATTTCTTGGGTAGTTT
GCAGTTTTAAAATTATGTTTTAAAATGGACTATCATATGCTTACCGTAACTTGAAAGTATTTCGATTTCT
TGGCTTTATATATCTTGTGGAAAGGACGAAACACCGCATCCAGGGCTACAATGTTGGTTTTAGAGCTAGA
AATAGCAAGTTAAAATAAGGCTAGTCCGTTATCAACTTGAAAAAGTGGCACCGAGTCGGTGCTTTTTTAA
GCTTGGCGTAACTAGATCTTGAGACAAATGGCAGTATTCATCCACAATTTTAAAAGAAAAGGGGGGATTG
GGGGGTACAGTGCAGGGGAAAGAATAGTAGACATAATAGCAACAGACATACAAACTAAAGAATTACAAAA
ACAAATTACAAAAATTCAAAATTTTCGGGTTTATTACAGGGACAGCAGAGATCCACTTTGGCGCCGGCTC
GAGGGGG
