>Addgene plasmid #77477 | CAMK1 gRNA (BRDN0001145295) | depositor partial sequence | sequence record 144937 | Target Sequence
CATCCAGGGCTACAATGTTG
