>Addgene plasmid #77477 | CAMK1 gRNA (BRDN0001145295) | addgene partial sequence | sequence record 187837 | hU6-F
AGAAAGTAATAATTTCTTGGGTAGTTTGCAGTTTTAAAATTATGTTTTAAAATGGACTATCATATGCTTA
CCGTAACTTGAAAGTATTTCGATTTCTTGGCTTTATATATCTTGTGGAAAGGACGAAACACCGCATCCAG
GGCTACAATGTTGTTTTAGAGCTAGAAATAGCAAGTTAAAATAAGGCTAGTCCGTTATCAACTTGAAAAA
GTGGCACCGAGTCGGTGCTTTTTTAAGCTTGGCGTAACTAGATCTTGAGACAAATGGCAGTATTCATCCA
CAATTTTAAAAGAAAAGGGGGGATTGGGGGGTACAGTGCAGGGGAAAGAATAGTAGACATAATAGCAACA
GACATACAAACTAAAGAATTACAAAAACAAATTACAAAAATTCAAAATTTTCGGGTTTATTACAGGGACA
GCAGAGATCCACTTTGGCGCCGGCTCGAGGGGGCCCGGGTGCAAAGATGGATAAAGTTTTAAACAGAGAG
GAATCTTTGCAGCTAATGGACCTTCTAGGTCTTGAAAGGAGTGGGAATTGGCTCCGGTGCCCGTCAGTGG
GCAGAGCGCA
